Addgene plasmid #157798: pMTTH+LANA-H1.4CTD
Purpose: Expression of LANA peptide-human linker histone H1.4 CTD fusion protein
Depositing lab: Michael Rosen. Depositing organization: University of Texas Southwestern Medical Center. Publication: Organization of Chromatin by Intrinsic and Regulated Phase Separation. Gibson BA, Doolittle LK, Schneider MWG, Jensen LE, Gamarra N, Henry L, Gerlich DW, Redding S, Rosen MK. Cell. 2019 Oct 3;179(2):470-484.e21. doi: 10.1016/j.cell.2019.08.037. Epub 2019 Sep 19. PubMed 31543265.
Backbone
  Vector backbone: modified pMal (MTTH)
  Vector type: Bacterial Expression
Growth in bacteria
  Bacterial resistance: Ampicillin, 100 μg/mL
  Growth temperature: 37°C
  Growth strain: DH5alpha
  Copy number: Low Copy
Gene/Insert
  Gene/Insert name: LANA-H1.4CTD
  Species: H. sapiens (human)
  Insert size (bp): 480
  Entrez Gene: H1-4 (a.k.a. H1.4, H1E, H1F4, H1s-4, HIST1H1E, RMNS, dJ221C16.5)
  Promoter: pTAC
  Tag / fusion protein: MBP (N terminal on insert); His6 (C terminal on backbone)
  Cloning method: Restriction Enzyme; 5′ cloning site NdeI (not destroyed); 3′ cloning site BamHI (not destroyed)
  Sequencing primers: 5′ GGTCGTCAGACTGTCGATGAAGCC; 3′ TGTCCTACTCAGGAGAGCGTTCAC
Terms and licenses: Academic/Nonprofit Terms; Industry Terms: Not Available to Industry
How to cite: pMTTH+LANA-H1.4CTD was a gift from Michael Rosen (Addgene plasmid # 157798 ; http://n2t.net/addgene:157798 ; RRID:Addgene_157798)
