[The description below was written by a language model from this plasmid's Addgene catalogue record and pLannotate feature annotations shown in this document.]
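Description:
pMTTH+LANA-H1.4CTD is a 7,185-nt bacterial expression plasmid built on a modified pMal backbone (designated MTTH) for producing a fusion of a LANA peptide to the C-terminal domain of human linker histone H1.4 (H1-4) in E. coli. It carries a ColE1/pBR322-type origin together with the rop gene and bom region, consistent with its listing as low copy, and is selected with ampicillin through the bla gene. An M13 phage origin is also present, a carry-over from the pMal parent that permits single-stranded DNA production.

Expression is driven by the hybrid tac promoter with a downstream lac operator. The plasmid supplies its own lac repressor from lacI under the lacIq promoter, so transcription is held off until IPTG is added. The open reading frame begins with a signal-sequence-free maltose binding protein, which stays cytosolic and serves as a solubility and affinity handle, followed by a TEV protease site. The roughly 480-bp insert sits between NdeI and BamHI sites. Only its H1-4 portion is called out in the feature table, and the LANA peptide is not separately annotated. A second TEV site and a C-terminal His6 tag follow, the latter detected only as a fragment of a composite tag annotation. This arrangement allows two-step affinity purification and removal of both tags by TEV cleavage. A residual lacZα fragment and the rrnB T1/T2 terminators lie downstream.

The record gives the purpose only as expression of the fusion protein. The associated publication concerns chromatin organisation by phase separation, which suggests use of the purified protein in such in vitro studies.
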