Features (pLannotate 1.2.2; 23 found; start..end, strand, type, name):
     86..114     +  promoter       tac promoter: strong E. coli promoter; hybrid between the trp and lac UV5 promoters
    122..138     +  protein_bind   lac operator: The lac repressor binds to the lac operator to inhibit transcription in E. coli. This inhibition can be relieved by adding lactose or isopropyl-β-D-thiogalactopyranoside (IPTG). lac repressor encoded by lacI
    208..1308    +  CDS            MBP: maltose binding protein from E. coli; malE (mutated); This version of the gene does not encode a signal sequence, so MBP will remain in the cytosol.
   1381..1401    +  CDS            TEV site: tobacco etch virus (TEV) protease recognition and cleavage site
   1507..1809    +  CDS            H1-4 (fragment): H14_HUMAN - Also known as H1F4 From Homo sapiens (Human).
   1882..1902    +  CDS            TEV site: tobacco etch virus (TEV) protease recognition and cleavage site
   1903..1919    +  CDS            capTEV™ (fragment): composite tag for in vivo biotinylation, TEV protease cleavage, and 6xHis tagging
   1932..2086    +  CDS            lacZα (fragment): LacZα fragment of β-galactosidase; lacZ fragment
   2179..2294    +  ncRNA          5S rRNA: Accession: RF00001 - 5S ribosomal RNA
   2298..2384    +  terminator     rrnB T1 terminator: Escherichia coli rrnB; transcription terminator T1 from the E. coli rrnB gene
   2476..2503    +  terminator     rrnB T2 terminator: transcription terminator T2 from the E. coli rrnB gene
   2522..2613    +  promoter       AmpR promoter: bla
   2614..3474    +  CDS            AmpR: β-lactamase; bla; confers resistance to ampicillin, carbenicillin, and related antibiotics
   3516..4029    -  rep_origin     M13 ori (sequence partly withheld): M13 bacteriophage origin of replication; arrow indicates direction of (+) strand synthesis
   4140..4728    +  rep_origin     ori: high-copy-number ColE1/pMB1/pBR322/pUC origin of replication
   4914..4983    -  misc_feature   bom (fragment): basis of mobility region from pBR322
   4981..5079    -  misc_feature   bom (fragment): basis of mobility region from pBR322
   5181..5372    -  CDS            rop: Rop protein, which maintains plasmids at low copy number; rop
   5389..5769    +  CDS            YPB1_ECOLX: Protein predicted: Swiss-Prot protein existence level 4. From Escherichia coli.
   5868..5945    +  promoter       lacIq promoter: lacI (mutant); In the lacIq allele, a single base change in the promoter boosts expression of the lacI gene about 10-fold.
   5946..7028    +  CDS            lacI: lac repressor; lacI; The lac repressor binds to the lac operator to inhibit transcription in E. coli. This inhibition can be relieved by adding lactose or isopropyl-β-D-thiogalactopyranoside (IPTG).
   7041..7062    +  protein_bind   CAP binding site: CAP binding activates transcription in the presence of cAMP. E. coli catabolite activator protein
   7081..7098    +  promoter       tet promoter (fragment): E. coli promoter for tetracycline efflux protein gene
>Addgene plasmid #157798 | pMTTH+LANA-H1.4CTD | addgene full sequence | sequence record 307843 | Addgene NGS Result
TGTCGCTCAAGGCGCACTCCCGTTCTGGATAATGTTTTTTGCGCCGACATCATAACGGTTCTGGCAAATA
TTCTGAAATGAGCTGTTGACAATTAATCATCGGCTCGTATAATGTGTGGAATTGTGAGCGGATAACAATT
TCACACAGGAAACAGCCAGTCCGTTTAGGTGTTTTCACGAGCACTTCACCAACAAGGACCATAGATTATG
AAAACTGAAGAAGGTAAACTGGTAATCTGGATTAACGGCGATAAAGGCTATAACGGTCTCGCTGAAGTCG
GTAAGAAATTCGAGAAAGATACCGGAATTAAAGTCACCGTTGAGCATCCGGATAAACTGGAAGAGAAATT
CCCACAGGTTGCGGCAACTGGCGATGGCCCTGACATTATCTTCTGGGCACACGACCGCTTTGGTGGCTAC
GCTCAATCTGGCCTGTTGGCTGAAATCACCCCGGACAAAGCGTTCCAGGACAAGCTGTATCCGTTTACCT
GGGATGCCGTACGTTACAACGGCAAGCTGATTGCTTACCCGATCGCTGTTGAAGCGTTATCGCTGATTTA
TAACAAAGATCTGCTGCCGAACCCGCCAAAAACCTGGGAAGAGATCCCGGCGCTGGATAAAGAACTGAAA
GCGAAAGGTAAGAGCGCGCTGATGTTCAACCTGCAAGAACCGTACTTCACCTGGCCGCTGATTGCTGCTG
ACGGGGGTTATGCGTTCAAGTATGAAAACGGCAAGTACGACATTAAAGACGTGGGCGTGGATAACGCTGG
CGCGAAAGCGGGTCTGACCTTCCTGGTTGACCTGATTAAAAACAAACACATGAATGCAGACACCGATTAC
TCCATCGCAGAAGCTGCCTTTAATAAAGGCGAAACAGCGATGACCATCAACGGCCCGTGGGCATGGTCCA
ACATCGACACCAGCAAAGTGAATTATGGTGTAACGGTACTGCCGACCTTCAAGGGTCAACCATCCAAACC
GTTCGTTGGCGTGCTGAGCGCAGGTATTAACGCCGCCAGTCCGAACAAAGAGCTGGCAAAAGAGTTCCTC
GAAAACTATCTGCTGACTGATGAAGGTCTGGAAGCGGTTAATAAAGACAAACCGCTGGGTGCCGTAGCGC
TGAAGTCTTACGAGGAAGAGTTGGCGAAAGATCCACGTATTGCCGCCACCATGGAAAACGCCCAGAAAGG
TGAAATCATGCCGAACATCCCGCAGATGTCCGCTTTCTGGTATGCCGTGCGTACTGCGGTGATCAACGCC
GCCAGCGGTCGTCAGACTGTCGATGAAGCCCTGAAAGACGCGCAGACTAATTCGAGCTCGAACAACAACA
ACAATAACAATAACAACAACCTCGGGATCGAGGGAAGGATTTCAGAATTTGAAAACCTGTATTTTCAGGG
CCATATGGGAGGCAGTGGGACGGGAGGTAGTGGCACTGGAGGTTCTGGGACTATGGCGCCTCCTGGCATG
CGTTTGCGTTCCGGCCGTAGTACCGGGGCGCCACTTACGCGTGGATCTGGCTCGAGCGGAGGCAGTGGTG
GATCATCTGGGGAAGCCAAGCCTAAGGCTAAAAAGGCAGGTGCAGCTAAAGCTAAGAAGCCAGCAGGAGC
TGCGAAGAAGCCGAAGAAGGCTACTGGAGCGGCTACCCCTAAGAAGTCGGCTAAGAAGACCCCAAAGAAG
GCGAAGAAGCCGGCTGCAGCTGCTGGAGCCAAAAAAGCGAAAAGCCCGAAAAAGGCGAAAGCAGCCAAGC
CAAAAAAGGCGCCCAAGAGCCCAGCGAAGGCCAAAGCAGTTAAACCCAAGGCGGCTAAACCAAAGACCGC
CAAGCCCAAGGCAGCAAAGCCTAAGAAGGCGGCAGCCAAGAAAAAGGGCTCGAGCGGATCCGAAAACCTG
TATTTTCAGGGCCATCATCATCATCATCACTGAAAGCTTGGCACTGGCCGTCGTTTTACAACGTCGTGAC
TGGGAAAACCCTGGCGTTACCCAACTTAATCGCCTTGCAGCACATCCCCCTTTCGCCAGCTGGCGTAATA
GCGAAGAGGCCCGCACCGATCGCCCTTCCCAACAGTTGCGCAGCCTGAATGGCGAATGGCAGCTTGGCTG
TTTTGGCGGATGAGATAAGATTTTCAGCCTGATACAGATTAAATCAGAACGCAGAAGCGGTCTGATAAAA
CAGAATTTGCCTGGCGGCAGTAGCGCGGTGGTCCCACCTGACCCCATGCCGAACTCAGAAGTGAAACGCC
GTAGCGCCGATGGTAGTGTGGGGTCTCCCCATGCGAGAGTAGGGAACTGCCAGGCATCAAATAAAACGAA
AGGCTCAGTCGAAAGACTGGGCCTTTCGTTTTATCTGTTGTTTGTCGGTGAACGCTCTCCTGAGTAGGAC
AAATCCGCCGGGAGCGGATTTGAACGTTGCGAAGCAACGGCCCGGAGGGTGGCGGGCAGGACGCCCGCCA
TAAACTGCCAGGCATCAAATTAAGCAGAAGGCCATCCTGACGGATGGCCTTTTTGCGTTTCTACAAACTC
TTTTGTTTATTTTTCTAAATACATTCAAATATGTATCCGCTCATGAGACAATAACCCTGATAAATGCTTC
AATAATATTGAAAAAGGAAGAGTATGAGTATTCAACATTTCCGTGTCGCCCTTATTCCCTTTTTTGCGGC
ATTTTGCCTTCCTGTTTTTGCTCACCCAGAAACGCTGGTGAAAGTAAAAGATGCTGAAGATCAGTTGGGT
GCACGAGTGGGTTACATCGAACTGGATCTCAACAGCGGTAAGATCCTTGAGAGTTTTCGCCCCGAAGAAC
GTTTCCCAATGATGAGCACTTTTAAAGTTCTGCTATGTGGCGCGGTATTATCCCGTGTTGACGCCGGGCA
AGAGCAACTCGGTCGCCGCATACACTATTCTCAGAATGACTTGGTTGAGTACTCACCAGTCACAGAAAAG
CATCTTACGGATGGCATGACAGTAAGAGAATTATGCAGTGCTGCCATAACCATGAGTGATAACACTGCGG
CCAACTTACTTCTGACAACGATCGGAGGACCGAAGGAGCTAACCGCTTTTTTGCACAACATGGGGGATCA
TGTAACTCGCCTTGATCGTTGGGAACCGGAGCTGAATGAAGCCATACCAAACGACGAGCGTGACACCACG
ATGCCTGTAGCAATGGCAACAACGTTGCGCAAACTATTAACTGGCGAACTACTTACTCTAGCTTCCCGGC
AACAATTAATAGACTGGATGGAGGCGGATAAAGTTGCAGGACCACTTCTGCGCTCGGCCCTTCCGGCTGG
CTGGTTTATTGCTGATAAATCTGGAGCCGGTGAGCGTGGGTCTCGCGGTATCATTGCAGCACTGGGGCCA
GATGGTAAGCCCTCCCGTATCGTAGTTATCTACACGACGGGGAGTCAGGCAACTATGGATGAACGAAATA
GACAGATCGCTGAGATAGGTGCCTCACTGATTAAGCATTGGTAACTGTCAGACCAAGTTTACTCATATAT
ACTTTAGATTGATT
[38 nt withheld, positions 3515-3552]
A
[37 nt withheld, positions 3554-3590]
ATTTTGTTAAAATTCGCGTTAAATTTTTGTTAAATCAGCTCATTTTTTAACCAATAGGCCGAAATCGGCA
AAATCCCTTATAAATCAAAAGAATAGCCCGAGATAGGGT
[37 nt withheld, positions 3700-3736]
AAAGAACGTGGACTCCAACGTCAAAGG
[141 nt withheld, positions 3764-3904]
G
[125 nt withheld, positions 3906-4030]
AAAGGATCTAGGTGAAGATCCTTTTTGATAATCTCATGACCAAAATCCCTTAACGTGAGTTTTCGTTCCA
CTGAGCGTCAGACCCCGTAGAAAAGATCAAAGGATCTTCTTGAGATCCTTTTTTTCTGCGCGTAATCTGC
TGCTTGCAAACAAAAAAACCACCGCTACCAGCGGTGGTTTGTTTGCCGGATCAAGAGCTACCAACTCTTT
TTCCGAAGGTAACTGGCTTCAGCAGAGCGCAGATACCAAATACTGTCCTTCTAGTGTAGCCGTAGTTAGG
CCACCACTTCAAGAACTCTGTAGCACCGCCTACATACCTCGCTCTGCTAATCCTGTTACCAGTGGCTGCT
GCCAGTGGCGATAAGTCGTGTCTTACCGGGTTGGACTCAAGACGATAGTTACCGGATAAGGCGCAGCGGT
CGGGCTGAACGGGGGGTTCGTGCACACAGCCCAGCTTGGAGCGAACGACCTACACCGAACTGAGATACCT
ACAGCGTGAGCTATGAGAAAGCGCCACGCTTCCCGAAGGGAGAAAGGCGGACAGGTATCCGGTAAGCGGC
AGGGTCGGAACAGGAGAGCGCACGAGGGAGCTTCCAGGGGGAAACGCCTGGTATCTTTATAGTCCTGTCG
GGTTTCGCCACCTCTGACTTGAGCGTCGATTTTTGTGATGCTCGTCAGGGGGGCGGAGCCTATGGAAAAA
CGCCAGCAACGCGGCCTTTTTACGGTTCCTGGCCTTTTGCTGGCCTTTTGCTCACATGTTCTTTCCTGCG
TTATCCCCTGATTCTGTGGATAACCGTATTACCGCCTTTGAGTGAGCTGATACCGCTCGCCGCAGCCGAA
CGACCGAGCGCAGCGAGTCAGTGAGCGAGGAAGCGGAAGAGCGCCTGATGCGGTATTTTCTCCTTACGCA
TCTGTGCGGTATTTCACACCGCATGTGGTGCACTCTCAGTACACCGCATGTGGTGCACTCTCAGTACAAT
CTGCTCTGATGCCGCATAGTTAAGCCAGTATACACTCCGCTATCGCTACGTGACTGGGTCATGGCTGCGC
CCCGACACCCGCCAACACCCGCTGACGCGCCCTGACGGGCTTGTCTGCTCCCGGCATCCGCTTACAGACA
AGCTGTGACCGTCTCCGGGAGCTGCATGTGTCAGAGGTTTTCACCGTCATCACCGAAACGCGCGAGGCAG
CTGCGGTAAAGCTCATCAGCGTGGTCGTGCAGCGATTCACAGATGTCTGCCTGTTCATCCGCGTCCAGCT
CGTTGAGTTTCTCCAGAAGCGTTAATGTCTGGCTTCTGATAAAGCGGGCCATGTTAAGGGCGGTTTTTTC
CTGTTTGGTCACTGATGCCTCCGTGTAAGGGGGATTTCTGTTCATGGGGGTAATGATACCGATGAAACGA
GAGAGGATGCTCACGATACGGGTTACTGATGATGAACATGCCCGGTTACTGGAACGTTGTGAGGGTAAAC
AACTGGCGGTATGGATGCGGCGGGACCAGAGAAAAATCACTCAGGGTCAATGCCAGCGCTTCGTTAATAC
AGATGTAGGTGTTCCACAGGGTAGCCAGCAGCATCCTGCGATGCAGATCCGGAACATAATGGTGCAGGGC
GCTGACTTCCGCGTTTCCAGACTTTACGAAACACGGAAACCGAAGACCATTCATGTTGTTGCTCAGGTCG
CAGACGTTTTGCAGCAGCAGTCGCTTCACGTTCGCTCGCGTATCGGTGATTCATTCTGCTAACCAGTAAG
GCAACCCCGCCAGCCTAGCCGGGTCCTCAACGACAGGAGCACGATCATGCGCACCCGTGGCCAGGACCCA
ACGCTGCCCGAAATTCCGACACCATCGAATGGTGCAAAACCTTTCGCGGTATGGCATGATAGCGCCCGGA
AGAGAGTCAATTCAGGGTGGTGAATGTGAAACCAGTAACGTTATACGATGTCGCAGAGTATGCCGGTGTC
TCTTATCAGACCGTTTCCCGCGTGGTGAACCAGGCCAGCCACGTTTCTGCGAAAACGCGGGAAAAAGTGG
AAGCGGCGATGGCGGAGCTGAATTACATTCCCAACCGCGTGGCACAACAACTGGCGGGCAAACAGTCGTT
GCTGATTGGCGTTGCCACCTCCAGTCTGGCCCTGCACGCGCCGTCGCAAATTGTCGCGGCGATTAAATCT
CGCGCCGATCAACTGGGTGCCAGCGTGGTGGTGTCGATGGTAGAACGAAGCGGCGTCGAAGCCTGTAAAG
CGGCGGTGCACAATCTTCTCGCGCAACGCGTCAGTGGGCTGATCATTAACTATCCGCTGGATGACCAGGA
TGCCATTGCTGTGGAAGCTGCCTGCACTAATGTTCCGGCGTTATTTCTTGATGTCTCTGACCAGACACCC
ATCAACAGTATTATTTTCTCCCATGAAGACGGTACGCGACTGGGCGTGGAGCATCTGGTCGCATTGGGTC
ACCAGCAAATCGCGCTGTTAGCGGGCCCATTAAGTTCTGTCTCGGCGCGTCTGCGTCTGGCTGGCTGGCA
TAAATATCTCACTCGCAATCAAATTCAGCCGATAGCGGAACGGGAAGGCGACTGGAGTGCCATGTCCGGT
TTTCAACAAACCATGCAAATGCTGAATGAGGGCATCGTTCCCACTGCGATGCTGGTTGCCAACGATCAGA
TGGCGCTGGGCGCAATGCGCGCCATTACCGAGTCCGGGCTGCGCGTTGGTGCGGATATCTCGGTAGTGGG
ATACGACGATACCGAAGACAGCTCATGTTATATCCCGCCGTTAACCACCATCAAACAGGATTTTCGCCTG
CTGGGGCAAACCAGCGTGGACCGCTTGCTGCAACTCTCTCAGGGCCAGGCGGTGAAGGGCAATCAGCTGT
TGCCCGTCTCACTGGTGAAAAGAAAAACCACCCTGGCGCCCAATACGCAAACCGCCTCTCCCCGCGCGTT
GGCCGATTCATTAATGCAGCTGGCACGACAGGTTTCCCGACTGGAAAGCGGGCAGTGAGCGCAACGCAAT
TAATGTAAGTTAGCTCACTCATTAGGCACAATTCTCATGTTTGACAGCTTATCATCGACTGCACGGTGCA
CCAATGCTTCTGGCGTCAGGCAGCCATCGGAAGCTGTGGTATGGCTGTGCAGGTCGTAAATCACTGCATA
ATTCG
