>Addgene plasmid #157798 | pMTTH+LANA-H1.4CTD | depositor partial sequence | sequence record 304614 | insert sequence including restrictions sites
CATATGGGAGGCAGTGGGACGGGAGGTAGTGGCACTGGAGGTTCTGGGACTATGGCGCCTCCTGGCATGC
GTTTGCGTTCCGGCCGTAGTACCGGGGCGCCACTTACGCGTGGATCTGGCTCGAGCGGAGGCAGTGGTGG
ATCATCTGGGGAAGCCAAGCCTAAGGCTAAAAAGGCAGGTGCAGCTAAAGCTAAGAAGCCAGCAGGAGCT
GCGAAGAAGCCGAAGAAGGCTACTGGAGCGGCTACCCCTAAGAAGTCGGCTAAGAAGACCCCAAAGAAGG
CGAAGAAGCCGGCTGCAGCTGCTGGAGCCAAAAAAGCGAAAAGCCCGAAAAAGGCGAAAGCAGCCAAGCC
AAAAAAGGCGCCCAAGAGCCCAGCGAAGGCCAAAGCAGTTAAACCCAAGGCGGCTAAACCAAAGACCGCC
AAGCCCAAGGCAGCAAAGCCTAAGAAGGCGGCAGCCAAGAAAAAGGGCTCGAGCGGATCC
